Addgene plasmid #77272: EPHB6 gRNA (BRDN0001145223)
Purpose: 3rd generation lentiviral gRNA plasmid targeting human EPHB6
Depositing lab: John Doench & David Root. Depositing organization: Broad Institute. Publication: Optimized sgRNA design to maximize activity and minimize off-target effects of CRISPR-Cas9. Doench JG, Fusi N, Sullender M, Hegde M, Vaimberg EW, Donovan KF, Smith I, Tothova Z, Wilen C, Orchard R, Virgin HW, Listgarten J, Root DE. Nat Biotechnol. 2016 Jan 18. doi: 10.1038/nbt.3437. PubMed 26780180.
Backbone
  Vector backbone: lentiGuide-Puro
  Backbone manufacturer: Zhang Lab (Addgene plasmid # 52963)
  Vector type: Mammalian Expression, Lentiviral, CRISPR
  Selectable markers: Puromycin
Growth in bacteria
  Bacterial resistance: Ampicillin, 100 μg/mL
  Growth temperature: 37°C
  Growth strain: DH5alpha
  Copy number: High Copy
Gene/Insert
  Gene/Insert name: EPHB6 (alt names: EPHB6; NM_001280794.2)
  gRNA/shRNA sequence: TGAGAGCCGAGTGTTAGTGG
  Species: H. sapiens (human)
  Entrez Gene: EPHB6 (a.k.a. HEP)
  Promoter: hU6
  Cloning method: Unknown
  Sequencing primers: 5′ U6-F; 3′ pS2-R
Terms and licenses: Academic/Nonprofit Terms; Industry Terms: Not Available to Industry
Depositor comments: The gRNA was designed to target the following Genbank reference sequence(s): NM_001280794.2,NM_001280795.2,NM_004445.5. Note that this plasmid does NOT contain Cas9. It should be used in conjunction with lentiCas9-Blast (Addgene #52962) or otherwise with cell lines already expressing Cas9. Browse the full kinome gRNA library at http://www.addgene.org/pooled-library/broadgpp-human-kinome/ or visit http://www.broadinstitute.org/rnai/public/ for detailed protocols and information.
How to cite: EPHB6 gRNA (BRDN0001145223) was a gift from John Doench & David Root (Addgene plasmid # 77272 ; http://n2t.net/addgene:77272 ; RRID:Addgene_77272)
