[The description below was written by a language model from this plasmid's Addgene catalogue record and pLannotate feature annotations shown in this document.]
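Description:
EPHB6 gRNA (BRDN0001145223) is a third-generation lentiviral CRISPR guide plasmid built on the lentiGuide-Puro backbone and designed to target human EPHB6, an Eph-family receptor gene. The guide was designed against several EPHB6 reference transcripts and belongs to a human kinome gRNA collection. The 8.3 kb plasmid is maintained in E. coli at high copy through a ColE1/pUC-type origin with ampicillin selection (AmpR/β-lactamase). It also carries an f1 origin, an SV40 origin and poly(A) signal, and leftover lac, T7 and T3 elements from the cloning backbone.

The viral transfer cassette begins with an RSV promoter fused to a truncated HIV-1 5' LTR, which makes genomic RNA production Tat-independent. This is followed by the Ψ packaging signal with a partial gag sequence and the Rev response element for Rev-dependent nuclear export. It ends in a ΔU3 self-inactivating 3' LTR. Inside this frame, a human U6 RNA polymerase III promoter drives the EPHB6-specific spacer joined to the Streptococcus pyogenes Cas9 guide RNA scaffold. Downstream lie a cPPT/CTS element, which aids nuclear import of the provirus, and an EF-1α promoter with its intron A expressing puromycin N-acetyltransferase for selection of transduced mammalian cells. A WPRE follows to enhance transcript expression.

The plasmid does not encode Cas9, so it must be used with a separate Cas9 vector or in cells that already express Cas9. After packaging with helper plasmids, its typical use is to deliver a stably integrated, puromycin-selectable guide for Cas9-directed editing of EPHB6 in human cells.
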