Features (pLannotate 1.2.2; 29 found; start..end, strand, type, name):
     14..80      +  CDS            small t antigen (fragment): SV40 (simian virus 40) small t antigen
    106..317     +  promoter       EF-1α core promoter: core promoter for human elongation factor EF-1α
    318..1256    +  intron         EF-1α intron A: intron upstream of the start codon of human EF-1α
   1278..1877    +  CDS            PuroR (fragment): puromycin N-acetyltransferase; pac from Streptomyces; confers resistance to puromycin
   1893..2481    +  misc_feature   WPRE: woodchuck hepatitis virus posttranscriptional regulatory element
   2532..2551    +  misc_feature   cPPT/CTS (fragment): central polypurine tract and central termination sequence of HIV-1
   2553..2786    +  LTR            3' LTR (ΔU3): self-inactivating 3' long terminal repeat (LTR) from HIV-1
   2864..2985    +  polyA_signal   SV40 poly(A) signal: SV40 polyadenylation signal
   3025..3160    +  rep_origin     SV40 ori: SV40 origin of replication
   3181..3199    -  promoter       T7 promoter: promoter for bacteriophage T7 RNA polymerase
   3207..3362    +  CDS            lacZα (fragment): LacZα fragment of β-galactosidase; lacZ fragment
   3367..3795    +  rep_origin     f1 ori (sequence partly withheld): f1 bacteriophage origin of replication; arrow indicates direction of (+) strand synthesis
   3848..3952    +  promoter       AmpR promoter: bla
   3953..4813    +  CDS            AmpR: β-lactamase; bla; confers resistance to ampicillin, carbenicillin, and related antibiotics
   4984..5572    +  rep_origin     ori: high-copy-number ColE1/pMB1/pBR322/pUC origin of replication
   5755..5847    +  CDS            lacI (fragment): lac repressor; lacI; The lac repressor binds to the lac operator to inhibit transcription in E. coli. This inhibition can be relieved by adding lactose or isopropyl-β-D-thiogalactopyranoside (IPTG).
   5860..5881    +  protein_bind   CAP binding site: CAP binding activates transcription in the presence of cAMP. E. coli catabolite activator protein
   5896..5926    +  promoter       lac promoter: promoter for the E. coli lac operon
   5934..5950    +  protein_bind   lac operator: The lac repressor binds to the lac operator to inhibit transcription in E. coli. This inhibition can be relieved by adding lactose or isopropyl-β-D-thiogalactopyranoside (IPTG). lac repressor encoded by lacI
   5995..6013    +  promoter       T3 promoter: promoter for bacteriophage T3 RNA polymerase
   6041..6267    +  promoter       RSV promoter: Rous sarcoma virus enhancer/promoter
   6268..6448    +  LTR            5' LTR (truncated): truncated 5' long terminal repeat (LTR) from HIV-1
   6495..6620    +  misc_feature   HIV-1 Ψ: packaging signal of human immunodeficiency virus type 1
   6604..6967    +  CDS            HIV-1 gag (fragment): gag protein from human immunodeficiency virus 1; gag
   7113..7346    +  misc_feature   RRE: The Rev response element (RRE) of HIV-1 allows for Rev-dependent mRNA export from the nucleus to the cytoplasm.
   7723..7749    +  CDS            Rev (fragment): human immunodeficiency virus 1 (HIV-1) Rev protein; rev; enhances nuclear export of unspliced and incompletely spliced viral mRNAs
   7753..7993    +  promoter       U6 promoter: RNA polymerase III promoter for human U6 snRNA
   8023..8098    +  misc_RNA       gRNA scaffold: guide RNA scaffold for the Streptococcus pyogenes CRISPR/Cas9 system
   8154..8271    +  misc_feature   cPPT/CTS: central polypurine tract and central termination sequence of HIV-1
>Addgene plasmid #77272 | EPHB6 gRNA (BRDN0001145223) | addgene full sequence | sequence record 187440 | Addgene Assembled Sequence
CCCGGGTGCAAAGATGGATAAAGTTTTAAACAGAGAGGAATCTTTGCAGCTAATGGACCTTCTAGGTCTT
GAAAGGAGTGGGAATTGGCTCCGGTGCCCGTCAGTGGGCAGAGCGCACATCGCCCACAGTCCCCGAGAAG
TTGGGGGGAGGGGTCGGCAATTGATCCGGTGCCTAGAGAAGGTGGCGCGGGGTAAACTGGGAAAGTGATG
TCGTGTACTGGCTCCGCCTTTTTCCCGAGGGTGGGGGAGAACCGTATATAAGTGCAGTAGTCGCCGTGAA
CGTTCTTTTTCGCAACGGGTTTGCCGCCAGAACACAGGTAAGTGCCGTGTGTGGTTCCCGCGGGCCTGGC
CTCTTTACGGGTTATGGCCCTTGCGTGCCTTGAATTACTTCCACCTGGCTGCAGTACGTGATTCTTGATC
CCGAGCTTCGGGTTGGAAGTGGGTGGGAGAGTTCGAGGCCTTGCGCTTAAGGAGCCCCTTCGCCTCGTGC
TTGAGTTGAGGCCTGGCCTGGGCGCTGGGGCCGCCGCGTGCGAATCTGGTGGCACCTTCGCGCCTGTCTC
GCTGCTTTCGATAAGTCTCTAGCCATTTAAAATTTTTGATGACCTGCTGCGACGCTTTTTTTCTGGCAAG
ATAGTCTTGTAAATGCGGGCCAAGATCTGCACACTGGTATTTCGGTTTTTGGGGCCGCGGGCGGCGACGG
GGCCCGTGCGTCCCAGCGCACATGTTCGGCGAGGCGGGGCCTGCGAGCGCGGCCACCGAGAATCGGACGG
GGGTAGTCTCAAGCTGGCCGGCCTGCTCTGGTGCCTGGCCTCGCGCCGCCGTGTATCGCCCCGCCCTGGG
CGGCAAGGCTGGCCCGGTCGGCACCAGTTGCGTGAGCGGAAAGATGGCCGCTTCCCGGCCCTGCTGCAGG
GAGCTCAAAATGGAGGACGCGGCGCTCGGGAGAGCGGGCGGGTGAGTCACCCACACAAAGGAAAAGGGCC
TTTCCGTCCTCAGCCGTCGCTTCATGTGACTCCACGGAGTACCGGGCGCCGTCCAGGCACCTCGATTAGT
TCTCGAGCTTTTGGAGTACGTCGTCTTTAGGTTGGGGGGAGGGGTTTTATGCGATGGAGTTTCCCCACAC
TGAGTGGGTGGAGACTGAAGTTAGGCCAGCTTGGCACTTGATGTAATTCTCCTTGGAATTTGCCCTTTTT
GAGTTTGGATCTTGGTTCATTCTCAAGCCTCAGACAGTGGTTCAAAGTTTTTTTCTTCCATTTCAGGTGT
CGTGACGTACGGCCACCATGACCGAGTACAAGCCCACGGTGCGCCTCGCCACCCGCGACGACGTCCCCAG
GGCCGTACGCACCCTCGCCGCCGCGTTCGCCGACTACCCCGCCACGCGCCACACCGTCGATCCGGACCGC
CACATCGAGCGGGTCACCGAGCTGCAAGAACTCTTCCTCACGCGCGTCGGGCTCGACATCGGCAAGGTGT
GGGTCGCGGACGACGGCGCCGCCGTGGCGGTCTGGACCACGCCGGAGAGCGTCGAAGCGGGGGCGGTGTT
CGCCGAGATCGGCCCGCGCATGGCCGAGTTGAGCGGTTCCCGGCTGGCCGCGCAGCAACAGATGGAAGGC
CTCCTGGCGCCGCACCGGCCCAAGGAGCCCGCGTGGTTCCTGGCCACCGTCGGAGTCTCGCCCGACCACC
AGGGCAAGGGTCTGGGCAGCGCCGTCGTGCTCCCCGGAGTGGAGGCGGCCGAGCGCGCCGGGGTGCCCGC
CTTCCTGGAGACCTCCGCGCCCCGCAACCTCCCCTTCTACGAGCGGCTCGGCTTCACCGTCACCGCCGAC
GTCGAGGTGCCCGAAGGACCGCGCACCTGGTGCATGACCCGCAAGCCCGGTGCCTGAACGCGTTAAGTCG
ACAATCAACCTCTGGATTACAAAATTTGTGAAAGATTGACTGGTATTCTTAACTATGTTGCTCCTTTTAC
GCTATGTGGATACGCTGCTTTAATGCCTTTGTATCATGCTATTGCTTCCCGTATGGCTTTCATTTTCTCC
TCCTTGTATAAATCCTGGTTGCTGTCTCTTTATGAGGAGTTGTGGCCCGTTGTCAGGCAACGTGGCGTGG
TGTGCACTGTGTTTGCTGACGCAACCCCCACTGGTTGGGGCATTGCCACCACCTGTCAGCTCCTTTCCGG
GACTTTCGCTTTCCCCCTCCCTATTGCCACGGCGGAACTCATCGCCGCCTGCCTTGCCCGCTGCTGGACA
GGGGCTCGGCTGTTGGGCACTGACAATTCCGTGGTGTTGTCGGGGAAATCATCGTCCTTTCCTTGGCTGC
TCGCCTGTGTTGCCACCTGGATTCTGCGCGGGACGTCCTTCTGCTACGTCCCTTCGGCCCTCAATCCAGC
GGACCTTCCTTCCCGCGGCCTGCTGCCGGCTCTGCGGCCTCTTCCGCGTCTTCGCCTTCGCCCTCAGACG
AGTCGGATCTCCCTTTGGGCCGCCTCCCCGCGTCGACTTTAAGACCAATGACTTACAAGGCAGCTGTAGA
TCTTAGCCACTTTTTAAAAGAAAAGGGGGGACTGGAAGGGCTAATTCACTCCCAACGAAGACAAGATCTG
CTTTTTGCTTGTACTGGGTCTCTCTGGTTAGACCAGATCTGAGCCTGGGAGCTCTCTGGCTAACTAGGGA
ACCCACTGCTTAAGCCTCAATAAAGCTTGCCTTGAGTGCTTCAAGTAGTGTGTGCCCGTCTGTTGTGTGA
CTCTGGTAACTAGAGATCCCTCAGACCCTTTTAGTCAGTGTGGAAAATCTCTAGCAGTACGTATAGTAGT
TCATGTCATCTTATTATTCAGTATTTATAACTTGCAAAGAAATGAATATCAGAGAGTGAGAGGAACTTGT
TTATTGCAGCTTATAATGGTTACAAATAAAGCAATAGCATCACAAATTTCACAAATAAAGCATTTTTTTC
ACTGCATTCTAGTTGTGGTTTGTCCAAACTCATCAATGTATCTTATCATGTCTGGCTCTAGCTATCCCGC
CCCTAACTCCGCCCATCCCGCCCCTAACTCCGCCCAGTTCCGCCCATTCTCCGCCCCATGGCTGACTAAT
TTTTTTTATTTATGCAGAGGCCGAGGCCGCCTCGGCCTCTGAGCTATTCCAGAAGTAGTGAGGAGGCTTT
TTTGGAGGCCTAGGGACGTACCCAATTCGCCCTATAGTGAGTCGTATTACGCGCGCTCACTGGCCGTCGT
TTTACAACGTCGTGACTGGGAAAACCCTGGCGTTACCCAACTTAATCGCCTTGCAGCACATCCCCCTTTC
GCCAGCTGGCGTAATAGCGAAGAGGCCCGCACCGATCGCCCTTCCCAACAGTTGCGCAGCCTGAATGGCG
AATGGG
[124 nt withheld, positions 3367-3490]
C
[91 nt withheld, positions 3492-3582]
A
[49 nt withheld, positions 3584-3632]
CCTTTGACGTTGGAGTCCACGTTCTTT
[37 nt withheld, positions 3660-3696]
ACCCTATCTCGGTCTATTCTTTTGATTTATAAGGGATTTTGCCGATTTCGGCCTATTGGTTAAAAAATGA
GCTGATTTAACAAAAATTTAACGCGAATTTTAACAAAATATTAACGCTTACAATTTAGGTGGCACTTTTC
GGGGAAATGTGCGCGGAACCCCTATTTGTTTATTTTTCTAAATACATTCAAATATGTATCCGCTCATGAG
ACAATAACCCTGATAAATGCTTCAATAATATTGAAAAAGGAAGAGTATGAGTATTCAACATTTCCGTGTC
GCCCTTATTCCCTTTTTTGCGGCATTTTGCCTTCCTGTTTTTGCTCACCCAGAAACGCTGGTGAAAGTAA
AAGATGCTGAAGATCAGTTGGGTGCACGAGTGGGTTACATCGAACTGGATCTCAACAGCGGTAAGATCCT
TGAGAGTTTTCGCCCCGAAGAACGTTTTCCAATGATGAGCACTTTTAAAGTTCTGCTATGTGGCGCGGTA
TTATCCCGTATTGACGCCGGGCAAGAGCAACTCGGTCGCCGCATACACTATTCTCAGAATGACTTGGTTG
AGTACTCACCAGTCACAGAAAAGCATCTTACGGATGGCATGACAGTAAGAGAATTATGCAGTGCTGCCAT
AACCATGAGTGATAACACTGCGGCCAACTTACTTCTGACAACGATCGGAGGACCGAAGGAGCTAACCGCT
TTTTTGCACAACATGGGGGATCATGTAACTCGCCTTGATCGTTGGGAACCGGAGCTGAATGAAGCCATAC
CAAACGACGAGCGTGACACCACGATGCCTGTAGCAATGGCAACAACGTTGCGCAAACTATTAACTGGCGA
ACTACTTACTCTAGCTTCCCGGCAACAATTAATAGACTGGATGGAGGCGGATAAAGTTGCAGGACCACTT
CTGCGCTCGGCCCTTCCGGCTGGCTGGTTTATTGCTGATAAATCTGGAGCCGGTGAGCGTGGGTCTCGCG
GTATCATTGCAGCACTGGGGCCAGATGGTAAGCCCTCCCGTATCGTAGTTATCTACACGACGGGGAGTCA
GGCAACTATGGATGAACGAAATAGACAGATCGCTGAGATAGGTGCCTCACTGATTAAGCATTGGTAACTG
TCAGACCAAGTTTACTCATATATACTTTAGATTGATTTAAAACTTCATTTTTAATTTAAAAGGATCTAGG
TGAAGATCCTTTTTGATAATCTCATGACCAAAATCCCTTAACGTGAGTTTTCGTTCCACTGAGCGTCAGA
CCCCGTAGAAAAGATCAAAGGATCTTCTTGAGATCCTTTTTTTCTGCGCGTAATCTGCTGCTTGCAAACA
AAAAAACCACCGCTACCAGCGGTGGTTTGTTTGCCGGATCAAGAGCTACCAACTCTTTTTCCGAAGGTAA
CTGGCTTCAGCAGAGCGCAGATACCAAATACTGTTCTTCTAGTGTAGCCGTAGTTAGGCCACCACTTCAA
GAACTCTGTAGCACCGCCTACATACCTCGCTCTGCTAATCCTGTTACCAGTGGCTGCTGCCAGTGGCGAT
AAGTCGTGTCTTACCGGGTTGGACTCAAGACGATAGTTACCGGATAAGGCGCAGCGGTCGGGCTGAACGG
GGGGTTCGTGCACACAGCCCAGCTTGGAGCGAACGACCTACACCGAACTGAGATACCTACAGCGTGAGCT
ATGAGAAAGCGCCACGCTTCCCGAAGGGAGAAAGGCGGACAGGTATCCGGTAAGCGGCAGGGTCGGAACA
GGAGAGCGCACGAGGGAGCTTCCAGGGGGAAACGCCTGGTATCTTTATAGTCCTGTCGGGTTTCGCCACC
TCTGACTTGAGCGTCGATTTTTGTGATGCTCGTCAGGGGGGCGGAGCCTATGGAAAAACGCCAGCAACGC
GGCCTTTTTACGGTTCCTGGCCTTTTGCTGGCCTTTTGCTCACATGTTCTTTCCTGCGTTATCCCCTGAT
TCTGTGGATAACCGTATTACCGCCTTTGAGTGAGCTGATACCGCTCGCCGCAGCCGAACGACCGAGCGCA
GCGAGTCAGTGAGCGAGGAAGCGGAAGAGCGCCCAATACGCAAACCGCCTCTCCCCGCGCGTTGGCCGAT
TCATTAATGCAGCTGGCACGACAGGTTTCCCGACTGGAAAGCGGGCAGTGAGCGCAACGCAATTAATGTG
AGTTAGCTCACTCATTAGGCACCCCAGGCTTTACACTTTATGCTTCCGGCTCGTATGTTGTGTGGAATTG
TGAGCGGATAACAATTTCACACAGGAAACAGCTATGACCATGATTACGCCAAGCGCGCAATTAACCCTCA
CTAAAGGGAACAAAAGCTGGAGCTGCAAGCTTAATGTAGTCTTATGCAATACTCTTGTAGTCTTGCAACA
TGGTAACGATGAGTTAGCAACATGCCTTACAAGGAGAGAAAAAGCACCGTGCATGCCGATTGGTGGAAGT
AAGGTGGTACGATCGTGCCTTATTAGGAAGGCAACAGACGGGTCTGACATGGATTGGACGAACCACTGAA
TTGCCGCATTGCAGAGATATTGTATTTAAGTGCCTAGCTCGATACATAAACGGGTCTCTCTGGTTAGACC
AGATCTGAGCCTGGGAGCTCTCTGGCTAACTAGGGAACCCACTGCTTAAGCCTCAATAAAGCTTGCCTTG
AGTGCTTCAAGTAGTGTGTGCCCGTCTGTTGTGTGACTCTGGTAACTAGAGATCCCTCAGACCCTTTTAG
TCAGTGTGGAAAATCTCTAGCAGTGGCGCCCGAACAGGGACTTGAAAGCGAAAGGGAAACCAGAGGAGCT
CTCTCGACGCAGGACTCGGCTTGCTGAAGCGCGCACGGCAAGAGGCGAGGGGCGGCGACTGGTGAGTACG
CCAAAAATTTTGACTAGCGGAGGCTAGAAGGAGAGAGATGGGTGCGAGAGCGTCAGTATTAAGCGGGGGA
GAATTAGATCGCGATGGGAAAAAATTCGGTTAAGGCCAGGGGGAAAGAAAAAATATAAATTAAAACATAT
AGTATGGGCAAGCAGGGAGCTAGAACGATTCGCAGTTAATCCTGGCCTGTTAGAAACATCAGAAGGCTGT
AGACAAATACTGGGACAGCTACAACCATCCCTTCAGACAGGATCAGAAGAACTTAGATCATTATATAATA
CAGTAGCAACCCTCTATTGTGTGCATCAAAGGATAGAGATAAAAGACACCAAGGAAGCTTTAGACAAGAT
AGAGGAAGAGCAAAACAAAAGTAAGACCACCGCACAGCAAGCGGCCGCTGATCTTCAGACCTGGAGGAGG
AGATATGAGGGACAATTGGAGAAGTGAATTATATAAATATAAAGTAGTAAAAATTGAACCATTAGGAGTA
GCACCCACCAAGGCAAAGAGAAGAGTGGTGCAGAGAGAAAAAAGAGCAGTGGGAATAGGAGCTTTGTTCC
TTGGGTTCTTGGGAGCAGCAGGAAGCACTATGGGCGCAGCGTCAATGACGCTGACGGTACAGGCCAGACA
ATTATTGTCTGGTATAGTGCAGCAGCAGAACAATTTGCTGAGGGCTATTGAGGCGCAACAGCATCTGTTG
CAACTCACAGTCTGGGGCATCAAGCAGCTCCAGGCAAGAATCCTGGCTGTGGAAAGATACCTAAAGGATC
AACAGCTCCTGGGGATTTGGGGTTGCTCTGGAAAACTCATTTGCACCACTGCTGTGCCTTGGAATGCTAG
TTGGAGTAATAAATCTCTGGAACAGATTTGGAATCACACGACCTGGATGGAGTGGGACAGAGAAATTAAC
AATTACACAAGCTTAATACACTCCTTAATTGAAGAATCGCAAAACCAGCAAGAAAAGAATGAACAAGAAT
TATTGGAATTAGATAAATGGGCAAGTTTGTGGAATTGGTTTAACATAACAAATTGGCTGTGGTATATAAA
ATTATTCATAATGATAGTAGGAGGCTTGGTAGGTTTAAGAATAGTTTTTGCTGTACTTTCTATAGTGAAT
AGAGTTAGGCAGGGATATTCACCATTATCGTTTCAGACCCACCTCCCAACCCCGAGGGGACCCAGAGAGG
GCCTATTTCCCATGATTCCTTCATATTTGCATATACGATACAAGGCTGTTAGAGAGATAATTAGAATTAA
TTTGACTGTAAACACAAAGATATTAGTACAAAATACGTGACGTAGAAAGTAATAATTTCTTGGGTAGTTT
GCAGTTTTAAAATTATGTTTTAAAATGGACTATCATATGCTTACCGTAACTTGAAAGTATTTCGATTTCT
TGGCTTTATATATCTTGTGGAAAGGACGAAACACCGTGAGAGCCGAGTGTTAGTGGGTTTTAGAGCTAGA
AATAGCAAGTTAAAATAAGGCTAGTCCGTTATCAACTTGAAAAAGTGGCACCGAGTCGGTGCTTTTTTAA
GCTTGGCGTAACTAGATCTTGAGACAAATGGCAGTATTCATCCACAATTTTAAAAGAAAAGGGGGGATTG
GGGGGTACAGTGCAGGGGAAAGAATAGTAGACATAATAGCAACAGACATACAAACTAAAGAATTACAAAA
ACAAATTACAAAAATTCAAAATTTTCGGGTTTATTACAGGGACAGCAGAGATCCACTTTGGCGCCGGCTC
GAGGGGG
