>Addgene plasmid #77272 | EPHB6 gRNA (BRDN0001145223) | depositor partial sequence | sequence record 144732 | Target Sequence
TGAGAGCCGAGTGTTAGTGG
