>Addgene plasmid #77272 | EPHB6 gRNA (BRDN0001145223) | addgene partial sequence | sequence record 187439 | hU6-F
TAGAAAGTAATAATTTCTTGGGTAGTTTGCAGTTTTAAAATTATGTTTTAAAATGGACTATCATATGCTT
ACCGTAACTTGAAAGTATTTCGATTTCTTGGCTTTATATATCTTGTGGAAAGGACGAAACACCGTGAGAG
CCGAGTGTTAGTGGGTTTTAGAGCTAGAAATAGCAAGTTAAAATAAGGCTAGTCCGTTATCAACTTGAAA
AAGTGGCACCGAGTCGGTGCTTTTTTAAGCTTGGCGTAACTAGATCTTGAGACAAATGGCAGTATTCATC
CACAATTTTAAAAGAAAAGGGGGGATTGGGGGGTACAGTGCAGGGGAAAGAATAGTAGACATAATAGCAA
CAGACATACAAACTAAAGAATTACAAAAACAAATTACAAAAATTCAAAATTTTCGGGTTTATTACAGGGA
CAGCAGAGATCCACTTTGGCGCCGGCTCGAGGGGGCCCGGGTGCAAAGATGGATAAAGTTTTAAACAGAG
AGGAATCTTTGCAGCTAATGGACCTTCTAGGTCTTGAAAGGAGTGGGAATTGGCTCCGGTGCCCGTCAGT
GGGCAGAGCG
